>Addgene plasmid #216236 | pCD510B attp BSD | addgene full sequence | sequence record 430648 | Addgene NGS Result
ACGCGTGTAGTCTTATGCAATACTCTTGTAGTCTTGCAACATGGTAACGATGAGTTAGCAACATGCCTTA
CAAGGAGAGAAAAAGCACCGTGCATGCCGATTGGTGGAAGTAAGGTGGTACGATCGTGCCTTATTAGGAA
GGCAACAGACGGGTCTGACATGGATTGGACGAACCACTGAATTGCCGCATTGCAGAGATATTGTATTTAA
GTGCCTAGCTCGATACATAAACGGGTCTCTCTGGTTAGACCAGATCTGAGCCTGGGAGCTCTCTGGCTAA
CTAGGGAACCCACTGCTTAAGCCTCAATAAAGCTTGCCTTGAGTGCTTCAAGTAGTGTGTGCCCGTCTGT
TGTGTGACTCTGGTAACTAGAGATCCCTCAGACCCTTTTAGTCAGTGTGGAAAATCTCTAGCAGTGGCGC
CCGAACAGGGACTTGAAAGCGAAAGGGAAACCAGAGGAGCTCTCTCGACGCAGGACTCGGCTTGCTGAAG
CGCGCACGGCAAGAGGCGAGGGGCGGCGACTGGTGAGTACGCCAAAAATTTTGACTAGCGGAGGCTAGAA
GGAGAGAGATGGGTGCGAGAGCGTCAGTATTAAGCGGGGGAGAATTAGATCGCGATGGGAAAAAATTCGG
TTAAGGCCAGGGGGAAAGAAAAAATATAAATTAAAACATATAGTATGGGCAAGCAGGGAGCTAGAACGAT
TCGCAGTTAATCCTGGCCTGTTAGAAACATCAGAAGGCTGTAGACAAATACTGGGACAGCTACAACCATC
CCTTCAGACAGGATCAGAAGAACTTAGATCATTATATAATACAGTAGCAACCCTCTATTGTGTGCATCAA
AGGATAGAGATAAAAGACACCAAGGAAGCTTTAGACAAGATAGAGGAAGAGCAAAACAAAAGTAAGACCA
CCGCACAGCAAGCGGCCACTGATCTTCAGACCTGGAGGAGGAGATATGAGGGACAATTGGAGAAGTGAAT
TATATAAATATAAAGTAGTAAAAATTGAACCATTAGGAGTAGCACCCACCAAGGCAAAGAGAAGAGTGGT
GCAGAGAGAAAAAAGAGCAGTGGGAATAGGAGCTTTGTTCCTTGGGTTCTTGGGAGCAGCAGGAAGCACT
ATGGGCGCAGCGTCAATGACGCTGACGGTACAGGCCAGACAATTATTGTCTGGTATAGTGCAGCAGCAGA
ACAATTTGCTGAGGGCTATTGAGGCGCAACAGCATCTGTTGCAACTCACAGTCTGGGGCATCAAGCAGCT
CCAGGCAAGAATCCTGGCTGTGGAAAGATACCTAAAGGATCAACAGCTCCTGGGGATTTGGGGTTGCTCT
GGAAAACTCATTTGCACCACTGCTGTGCCTTGGAATGCTAGTTGGAGTAATAAATCTCTGGAACAGATTT
GGAATCACACGACCTGGATGGAGTGGGACAGAGAAATTAACAATTACACAAGCTTAATACACTCCTTAAT
TGAAGAATCGCAAAACCAGCAAGAAAAGAATGAACAAGAATTATTGGAATTAGATAAATGGGCAAGTTTG
TGGAATTGGTTTAACATAACAAATTGGCTGTGGTATATAAAATTATTCATAATGATAGTAGGAGGCTTGG
TAGGTTTAAGAATAGTTTTTGCTGTACTTTCTATAGTGAATAGAGTTAGGCAGGGATATTCACCATTATC
GTTTCAGACCCACCTCCCAACCCCGAGGGGACCCGACAGGCCCGAAGGAATAGAAGAAGAAGGTGGAGAG
AGAGACAGAGACAGATCCATTCGATTAGTGAACGGATCTCGACGGTATCGGTTAACTTTTAAAAGAAAAG
GGGGGATTGGGGGGTACAGTGCAGGGGAAAGAATAGTAGACATAATAGCAACAGACATACAAACTAAAGA
ATTACAAAAACAAATTACAAAATTCAAAATTTTATCGATACTAGCCCAGGTCAGAAGCGGTTTTCGGGAG
TAGTGCCCCAACTGGGGTAACCTTTGAGTTCTCTCAGTTGGGGGCGTAGGGTCGCCGACATGACACAAGG
GGTTCTAGAGCTAGCGAATTCGAATTTAAATGGATCCGCGGCCGCGAAGGATCTGCGATCGCTCCGGTGC
CCGTCAGTGGGCAGAGCGCACATCGCCCACAGTCCCCGAGAAGTTGGGGGGAGGGGTCGGCAATTGAACG
GGTGCCTAGAGAAGGTGGCGCGGGGTAAACTGGGAAAGTGATGTCGTGTACTGGCTCCGCCTTTTTCCCG
AGGGTGGGGGAGAACCGTATATAAGTGCAGTAGTCGCCGTGAACGTTCTTTTTCGCAACGGGTTTGCCGC
CAGAACACAGCTGAAGCTTCGAGGGGCTCGCATCTCTCCTTCACGCGCCCGCCGCCCTACCTGAGGCCGC
CATCCACGCCGGTTGAGTCGCGTTCTGCCGCCTCCCGCCTGTGGTGCCTCCTGAACTGCGTCCGCCGTCT
AGGTAAGTTTAAAGCTCAGGTCGAGACCGGGCCTTTGTCCGGCGCTCCCTTGGAGCCTACCTAGACTCAG
CCGGCTCTCCACGCTTTGCCTGACCCTGCTTGCTCAACTCTACGTCTTTGTTTCGTTTTCTGTTCTGCGC
CGTTACAGATCCAAGCTGTGACCGGCGCCTACGCTAGGTCGAACCATGGCCAAGCCTTTGTCTCAAGAAG
AATCCACCCTCATTGAAAGAGCAACGGCTACAATCAACAGCATCCCCATCTCTGAAGACTACAGCGTCGC
CAGCGCAGCTCTCTCTAGCGACGGCCGCATCTTCACTGGTGTCAATGTATATCATTTTACTGGGGGACCT
TGTGCAGAACTCGTGGTGCTGGGCACTGCTGCTGCTGCGGCAGCTGGCAACCTGACTTGTATCGTCGCGA
TCGGAAATGAGAACAGGGGCATCTTGAGCCCCTGCGGACGGTGCCGACAGGTGCTTCTCGATCTGCATCC
TGGGATCAAAGCCATAGTGAAGGACAGTGATGGACAGCCGACGGCAGTTGGGATTCGTGAATTGCTGCCC
TCTGGTTATGTGTGGGAGGGCTAATCGACAATCAACCTCTGGATTACAAAATTTGTGAAAGATTGACTGG
TATTCTTAACTATGTTGCTCCTTTTACGCTATGTGGATACGCTGCTTTAATGCCTTTGTATCATGCTATT
GCTTCCCGTATGGCTTTCATTTTCTCCTCCTTGTATAAATCCTGGTTGCTGTCTCTTTATGAGGAGTTGT
GGCCCGTTGTCAGGCAACGTGGCGTGGTGTGCACTGTGTTTGCTGACGCAACCCCCACTGGTTGGGGCAT
TGCCACCACCTGTCAGCTCCTTTCCGGGACTTTCGCTTTCCCCCTCCCTATTGCCACGGCGGAACTCATC
GCCGCCTGCCTTGCCCGCTGCTGGACAGGGGCTCGGCTGTTGGGCACTGACAATTCCGTGGTGTTGTCGG
GGAAATCATCGTCCTTTCCTTGGCTGCTCGCCTGTGTTGCCACCTGGATTCTGCGCGGGACGTCCTTCTG
CTACGTCCCTTCGGCCCTCAATCCAGCGGACCTTCCTTCCCGCGGCCTGCTGCCGGCTCTGCGGCCTCTT
CCGCGTCTTCGCCTTCGCCCTCAGACGAGTCGGATCTCCCTTTGGGCCGCCTCCCCGCCTGGTACCTTTA
AGACCAATGACTTACAAGGCAGCTGTAGATCTTAGCCACTTTTTAAAAGAAAAGGGGGGACTGGAAGGGC
TAATTCACTCCCAACGAAGATAAGATCTGCTTTTTGCTTGTACTGGGTCTCTCTGGTTAGACCAGATCTG
AGCCTGGGAGCTCTCTGGCTAACTAGGGAACCCACTGCTTAAGCCTCAATAAAGCTTGCCTTGAGTGCTT
CAAGTAGTGTGTGCCCGTCTGTTGTGTGACTCTGGTAACTAGAGATCCCTCAGACCCTTTTAGTCAGTGT
GGAAAATCTCTAGCAGTAGTAGTTCATGTCATCTTATTATTCAGTATTTATAACTTGCAAAGAAATGAAT
ATCAGAGAGTGAGAGGAACTTGTTTATTGCAGCTTATAATGGTTACAAATAAAGCAATAGCATCACAAAT
TTCACAAATAAAGCATTTTTTTCACTGCATTCTAGTTGTGGTTTGTCCAAACTCATCAATGTATCTTATC
ATGTCTGGCTCTAGCTATCCCGCCCCTAACTCCGCCCATCCCGCCCCTAACTCCGCCCAGTTCCGCCCAT
TCTCCGCCCCATGGCTGACTAATTTTTTTTATTTATGCAGAGGCCGAGGCCGCCTCGGCCTCTGAGCTAT
TCCAGAAGTAGTGAGGAGGCTTTTTTGGAGGCCTAGACTTTTGCAGAGACCAAATTCGTAATCATGTCAT
AGCTGTTTCCTGTGTGAAATTGTTATCCGCTCACAATTCCACACAACATACGAGCCGGAAGCATAAAGTG
TAAAGCCTGGGGTGCCTAATGAGTGAGCTAACTCACATTAATTGCGTTGCGCTCACTGCCCGCTTTCCAG
TCGGGAAACCTGTCGTGCCAGCTGCATTAATGAATCGGCCAACGCGCGGGGAGAGGCGGTTTGCGTATTG
GGCGCTCTTCCGCTTCCTCGCTCACTGACTCGCTGCGCTCGGTCGTTCGGCTGCGGCGAGCGGTATCAGC
TCACTCAAAGGCGGTAATACGGTTATCCACAGAATCAGGGGATAACGCAGGAAAGAACATGTGAGCAAAA
GGCCAGCAAAAGGCCAGGAACCGTAAAAAGGCCGCGTTGCTGGCGTTTTTCCATAGGCTCCGCCCCCCTG
ACGAGCATCACAAAAATCGACGCTCAAGTCAGAGGTGGCGAAACCCGACAGGACTATAAAGATACCAGGC
GTTTCCCCCTGGAAGCTCCCTCGTGCGCTCTCCTGTTCCGACCCTGCCGCTTACCGGATACCTGTCCGCC
TTTCTCCCTTCGGGAAGCGTGGCGCTTTCTCATAGCTCACGCTGTAGGTATCTCAGTTCGGTGTAGGTCG
TTCGCTCCAAGCTGGGCTGTGTGCACGAACCCCCCGTTCAGCCCGACCGCTGCGCCTTATCCGGTAACTA
TCGTCTTGAGTCCAACCCGGTAAGACACGACTTATCGCCACTGGCAGCAGCCACTGGTAACAGGATTAGC
AGAGCGAGGTATGTAGGCGGTGCTACAGAGTTCTTGAAGTGGTGGCCTAACTACGGCTACACTAGAAGAA
CAGTATTTGGTATCTGCGCTCTGCTGAAGCCAGTTACCTTCGGAAAAAGAGTTGGTAGCTCTTGATCCGG
CAAACAAACCACCGCTGGTAGCGGTGGTTTTTTTGTTTGCAAGCAGCAGATTACGCGCAGAAAAAAAGGA
TCTCAAGAAGATCCTTTGATCTTTTCTACGGGGTCTGACGCTCAGTGGAACGAAAACTCACGTTAAGGGA
TTTTGGTCATGAGATTATCAAAAAGGATCTTCACCTAGATCCTTTTAAATTAAAAATGAAGTTTTAAATC
AATCTAAAGTATATATGAGTAAACTTGGTCTGACAGTTACCAATGCTTAATCAGTGAGGCACCTATCTCA
GCGATCTGTCTATTTCGTTCATCCATAGTTGCCTGACTCCCCGTCGTGTAGATAACTACGATACGGGAGG
GCTTACCATCTGGCCCCAGTGCTGCAATGATACCGCGAGACCCACGCTCACCGGCTCCAGATTTATCAGC
AATAAACCAGCCAGCCGGAAGGGCCGAGCGCAGAAGTGGTCCTGCAACTTTATCCGCCTCCATCCAGTCT
ATTAATTGTTGCCGGGAAGCTAGAGTAAGTAGTTCGCCAGTTAATAGTTTGCGCAACGTTGTTGCCATTG
CTACAGGCATCGTGGTGTCACGCTCGTCGTTTGGTATGGCTTCATTCAGCTCCGGTTCCCAACGATCAAG
GCGAGTTACATGATCCCCCATGTTGTGCAAAAAAGCGGTTAGCTCCTTCGGTCCTCCGATCGTTGTCAGA
AGTAAGTTGGCCGCAGTGTTATCACTCATGGTTATGGCAGCACTGCATAATTCTCTTACTGTCATGCCAT
CCGTAAGATGCTTTTCTGTGACTGGTGAGTACTCAACCAAGTCATTCTGAGAATAGTGTATGCGGCGACC
GAGTTGCTCTTGCCCGGCGTCAATACGGGATAATACCGCGCCACATAGCAGAACTTTAAAAGTGCTCATC
ATTGGAAAACGTTCTTCGGGGCGAAAACTCTCAAGGATCTTACCGCTGTTGAGATCCAGTTCGATGTAAC
CCACTCGTGCACCCAACTGATCTTCAGCATCTTTTACTTTCACCAGCGTTTCTGGGTGAGCAAAAACAGG
AAGGCAAAATGCCGCAAAAAAGGGAATAAGGGCGACACGGAAATGTTGAATACTCATACTCTTCCTTTTT
CAATATTATTGAAGCATTTATCAGGGTTATTGTCTCATGAGCGGATACATATTTGAATGTATTTAGAAAA
ATAAACAAATAGGGGTTCCGCGCACATTTCCCCGAAAAGTGCCACCTGACGTCTAAGAAACCATTATTAT
CATGACATTAACCTATAAAAATAGGCGTATCACGAGGCCCTTTCGTCTCGCGCGTTTCGGTGATGACGGT
GAAAACCTCTGACACATGCAGCTCCCGGAGACGGTCACAGCTTGTCTGTAAGCGGATGCCGGGAGCAGAC
AAGCCCGTCAGGGCGCGTCAGCGGGTGTTGGCGGGTGTCGGGGCTGGCTTAACTATGCGGCATCAGAGCA
GATTGTACTGAGAGTGCACCATATGCGGTGTGAAATACCGCACAGATGCGTAAGGAGAAAATACCGCATC
AGGCGCCATTCGCCATTCAGGCTGCGCAACTGTTGGGAAGGGCGATCGGTGCGGGCCTCTTCGCTATTAC
GCCAGCTGGCGAAAGGGGGATGTGCTGCAAGGCGATTAAGTTGGGTAACGCCAGGGTTTTCCCAGTCACG
ACGTTGTAAAACGACGGCCAGTGCCAAGCTG
Features (pLannotate 1.2.2; 26 found; start..end, strand, type, name):
      6..232     +  promoter       RSV promoter: Rous sarcoma virus enhancer/promoter
    233..413     +  LTR            5' LTR (truncated): truncated 5' long terminal repeat (LTR) from HIV-1
    460..585     +  misc_feature   HIV-1 Ψ: packaging signal of human immunodeficiency virus type 1
    569..907     +  CDS            HIV-1 gag (fragment): gag protein from human immunodeficiency virus 1; gag
   1078..1311    +  misc_feature   RRE: The Rev response element (RRE) of HIV-1 allows for Rev-dependent mRNA export from the nucleus to the cytoplasm.
   1688..1788    +  CDS            Rev (fragment): human immunodeficiency virus 1 (HIV-1) Rev protein; rev; enhances nuclear export of unspliced and incompletely spliced viral mRNAs
   1807..1923    +  misc_feature   cPPT/CTS: central polypurine tract and central termination sequence of HIV-1
   1935..2034    +  protein_bind   phage φC31 attP: attachment site of phage φC31 phage φC31 integrase
   2109..2320    +  promoter       EF-1α core promoter: core promoter for human elongation factor EF-1α
   2333..2601    +  LTR            5' LTR (truncated): truncated 5' long terminal repeat (LTR) from human T-cell leukemia virus (HTLV) type 1
   2636..3034    +  CDS            BSD: blasticidin S deaminase; Aspergillus terreus BSD; confers resistance to blasticidin
   3040..3628    +  misc_feature   WPRE: woodchuck hepatitis virus posttranscriptional regulatory element
   3623..3730    +  CDS            nef (fragment): NEF_SIVS4 - Experimental evidence at protein level: Swiss-Prot protein existence level 1. Interferes with TCR signaling from the cell membrane. Interacts with CD247/TCRZ (TCR zeta chain) and exert potent down- regulation of cell surface TCR/CD3 complexes. From Simian immunodeficiency virus (isolate F236/smH4) (SIV-sm) (Simian immunodeficiency virus sooty mangabey monkey).
   3755..3935    +  LTR            5' LTR (truncated): truncated 5' long terminal repeat (LTR) from HIV-1
   4007..4128    +  polyA_signal   SV40 poly(A) signal: SV40 polyadenylation signal
   4168..4303    +  rep_origin     SV40 ori: SV40 origin of replication
   4360..4376    -  protein_bind   lac operator: The lac repressor binds to the lac operator to inhibit transcription in E. coli. This inhibition can be relieved by adding lactose or isopropyl-β-D-thiogalactopyranoside (IPTG). lac repressor encoded by lacI
   4384..4414    -  promoter       lac promoter: promoter for the E. coli lac operon
   4429..4450    -  protein_bind   CAP binding site: CAP binding activates transcription in the presence of cAMP. E. coli catabolite activator protein
   4463..4555    -  CDS            lacI (fragment): lac repressor; lacI; The lac repressor binds to the lac operator to inhibit transcription in E. coli. This inhibition can be relieved by adding lactose or isopropyl-β-D-thiogalactopyranoside (IPTG).
   4738..5326    -  rep_origin     ori: high-copy-number ColE1/pMB1/pBR322/pUC origin of replication
   5497..6357    -  CDS            AmpR: β-lactamase; bla; confers resistance to ampicillin, carbenicillin, and related antibiotics
   6358..6462    -  promoter       AmpR promoter: bla
   6557..6592    +  CDS            rop (fragment): Rop protein, which maintains plasmids at low copy number; rop
   6694..6793    +  misc_feature   bom (fragment): basis of mobility region from pBR322
   6799..6953    -  CDS            lacZα (fragment): LacZα fragment of β-galactosidase; lacZ fragment
