[The description below was written by a language model from this plasmid's Addgene catalogue record and pLannotate feature annotations shown in this document.]
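Description:
pCD510B attp BSD is a third-generation-style HIV-1 lentiviral transfer plasmid built on the System Biosciences pCDH-CMV-MCS-EF1α-Puro backbone. It is designed to place a phage φC31 attP recognition site into the genome of mammalian cells (the catalogue purpose line writes "PhiC13", while the sequence annotation identifies the site as φC31 attP). In bacteria it is maintained through a high-copy ColE1/pUC-type origin and selected with ampicillin via the AmpR (β-lactamase) cassette. The remaining lac, rop, bom and lacZα fragments are backbone remnants.

The viral genome is transcribed from a chimeric RSV promoter fused to a truncated HIV-1 5' LTR. This is followed by the Ψ packaging signal with a partial gag sequence, the Rev response element for Rev-dependent RNA export, and the cPPT/CTS element. Immediately downstream lies the roughly 100 bp attP site. No CMV promoter is annotated in the sequenced plasmid, which suggests attP occupies the position of the parental CMV-MCS region, although the record does not say so explicitly. An EF-1α core promoter joined to an HTLV-1 LTR fragment (a common composite promoter) then drives blasticidin S deaminase in place of the original puromycin marker, followed by WPRE to enhance transcript expression. The cassette is closed by a truncated 3' LTR and an SV40 poly(A) signal, with an SV40 origin beyond. The catalogue lists the BSD source as Schizosaccharomyces pombe, whereas the annotation matches the Aspergillus terreus gene.

After packaging and transduction, blasticidin selection yields cells carrying an integrated attP "landing pad". φC31 integrase can then direct attB-bearing donor constructs into this site, supporting the transgene-expression switch systems described in the associated publication.
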