Addgene plasmid #216236: pCD510B attp BSD
Purpose: Lentiviral vector, For genome integration of an attP PhiC13 recognition site
Depositing lab: Hyunju Ro. Depositing organization: Chungnam National University. Publication: All-in-one IQ toggle switches with high versatilities for fine-tuning of transgene expression in mammalian cells and tissues. Hong J, Sohn KC, Park HW, Jeon H, Ju E, Lee JG, Lee JS, Rho J, Hur GM, Ro H. Mol Ther Methods Clin Dev. 2024 Feb 2;32(1):101202. doi: 10.1016/j.omtm.2024.101202. eCollection 2024 Mar 14. PubMed 38374964.
Backbone
  Vector backbone: pCDH-CMV-MCS-EF1α-Puro Cloning and Expression Lentivector
  Backbone manufacturer: System Biosciences
  Backbone size w/o insert (bp): 6544
  Total vector size (bp): 6943
  Vector type: Mammalian Expression, Lentiviral
  Selectable markers: Blasticidin
Growth in bacteria
  Bacterial resistance: Ampicillin, 100 μg/mL
  Growth temperature: 37°C
  Growth strain: NEB Stable
  Copy number: Unknown
Gene/Insert
  Gene/Insert name: blasticidin S deaminase (alt name: BSD)
  Species: Schizosaccharomyces pombe
  Insert size (bp): 399
  Cloning method: Ligation Independent Cloning
  Sequencing primers: 5′ TGACCCTGCTTGCTCAAC; 3′ TCCACATAGCGTAAAAGG
Terms and licenses: Academic/Nonprofit Terms; Industry Terms: Not Available to Industry
How to cite: pCD510B attp BSD was a gift from Hyunju Ro (Addgene plasmid # 216236 ; http://n2t.net/addgene:216236 ; RRID:Addgene_216236)
